Addgene plasmid #18089: pET3a-AqAdk
Depositing lab: Dorothee Kern. Depositing organization: Brandeis University. Publication: Intrinsic motions along an enzymatic reaction trajectory. Henzler-Wildman KA, Thai V, Lei M, Ott M, Wolf-Watz M, Fenn T, Pozharski E, Wilson MA, Petsko GA, Karplus M, Hubner CG, Kern D. Nature. 2007 Dec 6. 450(7171):838-44. 10.1038/nature06410 PubMed 18026086.
Backbone
  Vector backbone: pET3a
  Backbone size w/o insert (bp): 5500
  Vector type: Bacterial Expression
Growth in bacteria
  Bacterial resistance: Ampicillin, 100 μg/mL
  Growth temperature: 37°C
  Growth strain: DH5alpha
  Copy number: Low Copy
Gene/Insert
  Gene/Insert name: adenylate kinase
  Species: Aquifex aeolicus
  Insert size (bp): 624
  GenBank ID: O66490
  Entrez Gene: kad
  Cloning method: Restriction Enzyme; 5′ cloning site NdeI (not destroyed); 3′ cloning site BamHI (not destroyed)
  Sequencing primers: 5′ T7; 3′ T7term
Resource information
  A portion of this plasmid was derived from a plasmid made by: cloned from cDNA
Terms and licenses: Academic/Nonprofit Terms; Industry Terms: Not Available to Industry
How to cite: pET3a-AqAdk was a gift from Dorothee Kern (Addgene plasmid # 18089 ; http://n2t.net/addgene:18089 ; RRID:Addgene_18089)
