[The description below was written by a language model from this plasmid's Addgene catalogue record.]
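Description:
pET3a-AqAdk is a bacterial expression plasmid built on the pET3a backbone (listed as about 5.5 kb without insert) that carries the adenylate kinase gene (kad) of the hyperthermophilic bacterium Aquifex aeolicus. The 624 bp coding sequence was inserted by restriction cloning between the NdeI and BamHI sites, both of which remain intact, so the insert can be excised or swapped. Using NdeI at the 5′ end typically places the gene's start codon directly at the vector's translation initiation site. The record lists no fusion tag, which suggests the enzyme is made in native, untagged form, although this is not stated explicitly. The plasmid is selected with ampicillin and is recorded as low copy, with DH5alpha as the propagation strain.

No feature table accompanies the entry, so the regulatory elements are not itemised. The listed sequencing primers (T7 forward and T7 terminator) are consistent with the standard pET arrangement, in which the insert sits between a T7 promoter and a T7 terminator. In such vectors transcription depends on T7 RNA polymerase, so protein production requires an E. coli host that supplies this polymerase, whereas a cloning strain such as DH5alpha serves only for maintenance.

The construct is suited to recombinant overproduction of the thermophilic adenylate kinase for purification and for biochemical or biophysical analysis. The associated publication concerns intrinsic protein motions along an enzymatic reaction trajectory, indicating that the enzyme served as a model system for studying the relationship between conformational dynamics and catalysis.
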