>Addgene plasmid #18089 | pET3a-AqAdk | depositor partial sequence | sequence record 8790 | Author sequence
ATGATACTGGTTTTCCTAGGACCTCCCGGTGCAGGAAAGGGAACTCAGGCTAAGAGACTCGCAAAAGAGA
AGGGCTTTGTCCACATATCCACAGGAGATATCTTAAGGGAAGCCGTTCAGAAGGGAACACCCCTCGGTAA
AAAAGCCAAAGAATACATGGAAAGGGGGGAACTCGTTCCCGATGACTTAATAATAGCTTTAATAGAGGAA
GTATTTCCGAAGCACGGAAACGTCATATTTGACGGCTTTCCCAGAACCGTAAAACAGGCAGAGGCCCTTG
ACGAGATGCTTGAAAAGAAAGGACTTAAAGTTGACCATGTTCTCCTCTTTGAAGTTCCCGACGAGGTGGT
AATAGAAAGGCTTTCAGGAAGAAGGATAAATCCCGAAACGGGAGAGGTTTACCACGTGAAGTACAACCCA
CCGCCTCCCGGTGTGAAGGTTATTCAAAGGGAAGACGACAAACCCGAAGTCATTAAAAAGAGACTCGAGG
TTTACAGAGAGCAAACCGCTCCCCTCATTGAATATTACAAGAAGAAAGGTATATTAAGAATAATAGACGC
AAGTAAACCTGTTGAGGAGGTTTACAGGCAAGTTTTAGAGGTTATAGGAGATGGCAATTGA
