>Addgene plasmid #18089 | pET3a-AqAdk | addgene partial sequence | sequence record 23761 | T7 5'-TAATACGACTCACTATAGGG-3'
CAGNTTCNCTNAATATTTTGTTTACTTTAGAAGGAGAGGCCATATGATACTGGTTTTCCTAGGACCTCCC
GGTGCAGGAAAGGGAACTCAGGCTAAGAGACTCGCAAAAGAGAAGGGCTTTGTCCACATATCCACAGGAG
ATATCTTAAGGGAAGCCGTTCAGAAGGGAACACCCCTCGGTAAAAAAGCCAAAGAATACATGGAAAGGGG
GGAACTCGTTCCCGATGACTTAATAATAGCTTTAATAGAGGAAGTATTTCCGAAGCACGGAAACGTCATA
TTTGACGGCTTTCCCAGAACCGTAAAACAGGCAGAGGCCCTTGACGAGATGCTTGAAAAGAAAGGACTTA
AAGTTGACCATGTTCTCCTCTTTGAAGTTCCCGACGAGGTGGTAATAGAAAGGCTTTCAGGAAGAAGGAT
AAATCCCGAAACGGGAGAGGTTTACCACGTGAAGTACAACCCACCGCCTCCCGGTGTGAAGGTTATTCAA
AGGGAAGACGACAAACCCGAAGTCATTAAAAAGAGACTCGAGGTTTACAGAGAGCAAACCGCTCCCCTCA
TTGAATATTACAAGAAGAAAGGTATATTAGAAANAATAGACGCAAGTAAACCGTATTGAGGAGGTTTACA
GGCAAGTTTTAGAGGTTATAGGAGATGGCAATTGATAGGGATCCGGCTGCTANCAAAGCCCGAAAGGANG
CTGAGTTGGCTGCTGCCACCGCTGAGCAATAACTAGCATAACCCNTGGGGCCTCTAACGGGTCTGAGGGG
TTTTTGCTGAAGGAGGACTATTCCGGATATCACGGAC
